>Addgene plasmid #185795 | cmv-mCherry-8xPP7 | addgene full sequence | sequence record 367105 | Addgene NGS Result
AGTGGGTTACATCGAACTGGATCTCAACAGCGGTAAGATCCTTGAGAGTTTTCGCCCCGAAGAACGTTTT
CCAATGATGAGCACTTTTAAAGTTCTGCTATGTGGCGCGGTATTATCCCGTATTGACGCCGGGCAAGAGC
AACTCGGTCGCCGCATACACTATTCTCAGAATGACTTGGTTGAGTACTCACCAGTCACAGAAAAGCATCT
TACGGATGGCATGACAGTAAGAGAATTATGCAGTGCTGCCATAACCATGAGTGATAACACTGCGGCCAAC
TTACTTCTGACAACGATCGGAGGACCGAAGGAGCTAACCGCTTTTTTGCACAACATGGGGGATCATGTAA
CTCGCCTTGATCGTTGGGAACCGGAGCTGAATGAAGCCATACCAAACGACGAGCGTGACACCACGATGCC
TGTAGCAATGGCAACAACGTTGCGCAAACTATTAACTGGCGAACTACTTACTCTAGCTTCCCGGCAACAA
TTAATAGACTGGATGGAGGCGGATAAAGTTGCAGGACCACTTCTGCGCTCGGCCCTTCCGGCTGGCTGGT
TTATTGCTGATAAATCTGGAGCCGGTGAGCGTGGGTCTCGCGGTATCATTGCAGCACTGGGGCCAGATGG
TAAGCCCTCCCGTATCGTAGTTATCTACACGACGGGGAGTCAGGCAACTATGGATGAACGAAATAGACAG
ATCGCTGAGATAGGTGCCTCACTGATTAAGCATTGGTAACTGTCAGACCAAGTTTACTCATATATACTTT
AGATTGATTTAAAACTTCATTTTTAATTTAAAAGGATCTAGGTGAAGATCCTTTTTGATAATCTCATGAC
CAAAATCCCTTAACGTGAGTTTTCGTTCCACTGAGCGTCAGACCCCGTAGAAAAGATCAAAGGATCTTCT
TGAGATCCTTTTTTTCTGCGCGTAATCTGCTGCTTGCAAACAAAAAAACCACCGCTACCAGCGGTGGTTT
GTTTGCCGGATCAAGAGCTACCAACTCTTTTTCCGAAGGTAACTGGCTTCAGCAGAGCGCAGATACCAAA
TACTGTTCTTCTAGTGTAGCCGTAGTTAGGCCACCACTTCAAGAACTCTGTAGCACCGCCTACATACCTC
GCTCTGCTAATCCTGTTACCAGTGGCTGCTGCCAGTGGCGATAAGTCGTGTCTTACCGGGTTGGACTCAA
GACGATAGTTACCGGATAAGGCGCAGCGGTCGGGCTGAACGGGGGGTTCGTGCACACAGCCCAGCTTGGA
GCGAACGACCTACACCGAACTGAGATACCTACAGCGTGAGCTATGAGAAAGCGCCACGCTTCCCGAAGGG
AGAAAGGCGGACAGGTATCCGGTAAGCGGCAGGGTCGGAACAGGAGAGCGCACGAGGGAGCTTCCAGGGG
GAAACGCCTGGTATCTTTATAGTCCTGTCGGGTTTCGCCACCTCTGACTTGAGCGTCGATTTTTGTGATG
CTCGTCAGGGGGGCGGAGCCTATGGAAAAACGCCAGCAACGCGGCCTTTTTACGGTTCCTGGCCTTTTGC
TGGCCTTTTGCTCACATGTTCTTTCCTGCGTTATCCCCTGATTCTGTGGATAACCGTATTACCGCCTTTG
AGTGAGCTGATACCGCTCGCCGCAGCCGAACGACCGAGCGCAGCGAGTCAGTGAGCGAGGAAGCGGAAGA
GCGCCCAATACGCAAACCGCCTCTCCCCGCGCGTTGGCCGATTCATTAATGCAGCTGGCACGACAGGTTT
CCCGACTGGAAAGCGGGCAGTGAGCGCAACGCAATTAATGTGAGTTAGCTCACTCATTAGGCACCCCAGG
CTTTACACTTTATGCTCCCGGCTCGTATGTTGTGTGGAATTGTGAGCGGATAACAATTTCACACAGGAAA
CAGCTATGACCATGATTACGCCAAGCGCGCAATTAACCCTCACTAAAGGGAACAAAAGCTGGGTACCGCA
TAGGCCACTAGTGGATCTGATATCACCTAATAACTTCGTATAGCATACATTATACGAAGTTATATTAAGG
GTTCTCGAGAGCTCGTTTTCGACACTGGATGGCGGCGTTAGTATCGAATCGACAGCAGTATAGCGACCAG
CATTCACATACGATTGACGCATGATATTACTTTCTGCGCACTTAACTTCGCATCTGGGCAGATGATGTCG
AGGCGAAAAAAAATATAAATCACGCTAACATTTGATTAAAATAGAACAACTACAATATAAAAAAACTATA
CAAATGACAAGTTCTTGAAAACAAGAATCTTTTTATTGTCAGTACTGATTAGAAAAACTCATCGAGCATC
AAATGAAACTGCAATTTATTCATATCAGGATTATCAATACCATATTTTTGAAAAAGCCGTTTCTGTAATG
AAGGAGAAAACTCACCGAGGCAGTTCCATAGGATGGCAAGATCCTGGTATCGGTCTGCGATTCCGACTCG
TCCAACATCAATACAACCTATTAATTTCCCCTCGTCAAAAATAAGGTTATCAAGTGAGAAATCACCATGA
GTGACGACTGAATCCGGTGAGAATGGCAAAAGCTTATGCATTTCTTTCCAGACTTGTTCAACAGGCCAGC
CATTACGCTCGTCATCAAAATCACTCGCATCAACCAAACCGTTATTCATTCGTGATTGCGCCTGAGCGAG
ACGAAATACGCGATCGCTGTTAAAAGGACAATTACAAACAGGAATCGAATGCAACCGGCGCAGGAACACT
GCCAGCGCATCAACAATATTTTCACCTGAATCAGGATATTCTTCTAATACCTGGAATGCTGTTTTGCCGG
GGATCGCAGTGGTGAGTAACCATGCATCATCAGGAGTACGGATAAAATGCTTGATGGTCGGAAGAGGCAT
AAATTCCGTCAGCCAGTTTAGTCTGACCATCTCATCTGTAACATCATTGGCAACGCTACCTTTGCCATGT
TTCAGAAACAACTCTGGCGCATCGGGCTTCCCATACAATCGATAGATTGTCGCACCTGATTGCCCGACAT
TATCGCGAGCCCATTTATACCCATATAAATCAGCATCCATGTTGGAATTTAATCGCGGCCTCGAAACGTG
AGTCTTTTCCTTACCCATGGTTGTTTATGTTCGGATGTGATGTGAGAACTGTATCCTAGCAAGATTTTAA
AAGGAAGTATATGAAAGAAGAACCTCAGTGGCAAATCCTAACCTTTTATATTTCTCTACAGGGGCGCGGC
GTGGGGACAATTCAACGCGTCTGTGAGGGGAGCGTTTCCCTGCTCGCAGGTCTGCAGCGAGGAGCCGTAA
TTTTTGCTTCGCGCCGTGCGGCCATCAAAATGTATGGATGCAAATGATTATACATGGGGATGTATGGGCT
AAATGTACGGGCGACAGTCACATCATGCCCCTGAGCTGCGCACGTCAAGACTGTCAAGGAGGGTATTCTG
GGCCTCCATGTCGCTGGCCGGGTGACCCGGCGGGGACGAGGCAAGCTAAACAGATCCACCCTGTTATCCC
TAGCGGATCTGCCGGTAGAGGTGTGGTCAATAAGAGCGACCTCATACTATACCTGAGAAAGCAACCTGAC
CTACAGGAAAGAGTTACTCAAGAATAAGAATTTTCGTTTTAAAACCTAAGAGTCACTTTAAAATTTGTAT
ACACTTATTTTTTTTATAACTTATTTAATAATAAAAATCATAAATCATAAGAAATTCGCTTATTTAGAAG
TGGCAGATCACCTAATAACTTCGTATAGCATACATTATACGAAGTTATATTAAGGGTTAGATCTGCCATT
TGTCTCGAGGTCGAGAATTCAAAAAAAGCACCGACTCGGTGCCACTTTTTCAAGTTGATAACGGACTAGC
CTTATTTGAACTTGCTACTGCCATGTTTGATCCGTTTGGCTGCTTTGGAGTGTTTGCCACCTTTCGGACA
TTTGAGTAGTTTGTGTGACAAGCGAACCCATATGTTCTGCTTGTCACACGTAGCGATGCCATATCATCTG
CTACTCTACTCCTAGCGATCCCATATGATCTGCTAGTTGTCCGGAAGCGAAGCCATATCTTCTGCTTCTG
GTGGCCGAGCGACCCCATATGGTCTGCTCGTCACTCCGCAGCGAGGCCATATCCTCTGCTGCTGCAGCCC
CAGCGAGCCCATATGCTCTGCTGGTCGGATCGGAGCGACGCCATATCGTCTGCTCCTCATGGCAGTAGCT
CTCAAACGGGTCTTCGTCCTGCAGGGTTTACTTGTACAGCTCGTCCATGCCGCCGGTGGAGTGGCGGCCC
TCGGCGCGTTCGTACTGTTCCACGATGGTGTAGTCCTCGTTGTGGGAGGTGATGTCCAACTTGATGTTGA
CGTTGTAGGCGCCGGGCAGCTGCACGGGCTTCTTGGCCTTGTAGGTGGTCTTGACCTCAGCGTCGTAGTG
GCCGCCGTCCTTCAGCTTCAGCCTCTGCTTGATCTCGCCCTTCAGGGCGCCGTCCTCGGGGTACATCCGC
TCGGAGGAGGCCTCCCAGCCCATGGTCTTCTTCTGCATTACGGGGCCGTCGGAGGGGAAGTTGGTGCCGC
GCAGCTTCACCTTGTAGATGAACTCGCCGTCCTGCAGGGAGGAGTCCTGGGTCACGGTCACCACGCCGCC
GTCCTCGAAGTTCATCACGCGCTCCCACTTGAAGCCCTCGGGGAAGGACAGCTTCAAGTAGTCGGGGATG
TCGGCGGGGTGCTTCACGTAGGCCTTGGAGCCGTACATGAACTGAGGGGACAGGATGTCCCAGGCGAAGG
GCAGGGGGCCACCCTTGGTCACCTTCAGCTTGGCGGTCTGGGTGCCCTCGTAGGGGCGGCCCTCGCCCTC
GCCCTCGATCTCGAACTCGTGGCCGTTCACGGAGCCCTCCATGTGCACCTTGAAGCGCATGAACTCCTTG
ATGATGGCCATGTTATCCTCCTCGCCCTTGCTCACCATGGTGGCGACCGGATCCTTCACTAAACGAGCTC
TGCTTATATAGACCTCCCACCGTACACGCCTACCGCCCATTTGCGTCAATGGGGCGGAGTTGTTACGACA
TTTTGGAAAGTCCCGTTGATTTTGGTGCCAAAACAAACTCCCATTGACGTCAATGGGGTGGAGACTTGGA
AATCCCCGTGAGTCAAACCGCTATCCACGCCCATTGATGTACTGCCAAAACCGCATCACCATGGTAATAG
CGATGACTAATACGTAGATGTACTGCCAAGTAGGAAAGTCCCATAAGGTCATGTACTGGGCATAATGCCA
GGCGGGCCATTTACCGTCATTGACGTCAATAGGGGGCGTACTTGGCATATGATACACTTGATGTACTGCC
AAGTGGGCAGTTTACCGTAAATACTCCACCCATTGACGTCAATGGAAAGTCCCTATTGGCGTTACTATGG
GAACATACGTCATTATTGACGTCAATGGGCGGGGGTCGTTGGGCGGTCAGCCAGGCGGGCCATTTACCGT
AAGTTATGTAACGCGGAACTCCACTAGTCCAAACTGGAGCGGCCGCCACCGCGGTGGAGCTCCAATTCGC
CCTATAGTGAGTCGTATTACGCGCGCTCACTGGCCGTCGTTTTACAACGTCGTGACTGGGAAAACCCTGG
CGTTACCCAACTTAATCGCCTTGCAGCACATCCCCCTTTCGCCAGCTGGCGTAATAGCGAAGAGGCCCGC
ACCGATCGCCCTTCCCAACAGTTGCGCAGCCTGAATGGCGAATGGG
[124 nt withheld, positions 5717-5840]
C
[91 nt withheld, positions 5842-5932]
A
[49 nt withheld, positions 5934-5982]
CCTTTGACGTTGGAGTCCACGTTCTTT
[37 nt withheld, positions 6010-6046]
ACCCTATCTCGGTCTATTCTTTTGATTTATAAGGGATTTTGCCGATTTCGGCCTATTGGTTAAAAAATGA
GCTGATTTAACAAAAATTTAACGCGAATTTTAACAAAATATTAACGCTTACAATTTAGGTGGCACTTTTC
GGGGAAATGTGCGCGGAACCCCTATTTGTTTATTTTTCTAAATACATTCAAATATGTATCCGCTCATGAG
ACAATAACCCTGATAAATGCTTCAATAATATTGAAAAAGGAAGAGTATGAGTATTCAACATTTCCGTGTC
GCCCTTATTCCCTTTTTTGCGGCATTTTGCCTTCCTGTTTTTGCTCACCCAGAAACGCTGGTGAAAGTAA
AAGATGCTGAAGATCAGTTGGGTGCACG
Features (pLannotate 1.2.2; 20 found; start..end, strand, type, name):
    910..1498    +  rep_origin     ori: high-copy-number ColE1/pMB1/pBR322/pUC origin of replication
   1681..1773    +  CDS            lacI (fragment): lac repressor; lacI; The lac repressor binds to the lac operator to inhibit transcription in E. coli. This inhibition can be relieved by adding lactose or isopropyl-β-D-thiogalactopyranoside (IPTG).
   1786..1807    +  protein_bind   CAP binding site: CAP binding activates transcription in the presence of cAMP. E. coli catabolite activator protein
   1822..1852    +  promoter       lac promoter: promoter for the E. coli lac operon
   1860..1876    +  protein_bind   lac operator: The lac repressor binds to the lac operator to inhibit transcription in E. coli. This inhibition can be relieved by adding lactose or isopropyl-β-D-thiogalactopyranoside (IPTG). lac repressor encoded by lacI
   1921..1939    +  promoter       T3 promoter: promoter for bacteriophage T3 RNA polymerase
   1990..2023    +  protein_bind   loxP: Cre-mediated recombination occurs in the 8-bp core sequence (GCATACAT). Cre recombinase
   2086..3442    -  gene           kanMX: yeast selectable marker conferring kanamycin resistance (Wach et al., 1994)
   3512..3699    -  terminator     ADH1 terminator: S. cerevisiae ADH1; transcription terminator for the S. cerevisiae alcohol dehydrogenase 1 (ADH1) gene
   3725..3758    +  protein_bind   loxP: Cre-mediated recombination occurs in the 8-bp core sequence (GCATACAT). Cre recombinase
   3808..3867    -  misc_RNA       gRNA scaffold (fragment): guide RNA scaffold for the Streptococcus pyogenes CRISPR/Cas9 system
   4231..4938    -  CDS            mCherry: mCherry is a basic (constitutively fluorescent) red fluorescent protein published in 2004, derived from Discosoma sp.. It is reported to be a very rapidly-maturing monomer with low acid sensitivity.
   4966..5169    -  promoter       CMV promoter: human cytomegalovirus (CMV) immediate early promoter
   5170..5473    -  enhancer       CMV enhancer: human cytomegalovirus immediate early enhancer
   5497..5522    -  misc_feature   MCS (fragment): pBluescript multiple cloning site
   5531..5549    -  promoter       T7 promoter: promoter for bacteriophage T7 RNA polymerase
   5557..5712    +  CDS            lacZα (fragment): LacZα fragment of β-galactosidase; lacZ fragment
   5717..6145    +  rep_origin     f1 ori (sequence partly withheld): f1 bacteriophage origin of replication; arrow indicates direction of (+) strand synthesis
   6198..6302    +  promoter       AmpR promoter: bla
   6303..739     +  CDS            AmpR (across the origin): β-lactamase; bla; confers resistance to ampicillin, carbenicillin, and related antibiotics
