[The description below was written by a language model from this plasmid's Addgene catalogue record and pLannotate feature annotations shown in this document.]
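Description:
cmv-mCherry-8xPP7 is a 6,424 bp mammalian expression plasmid built on a backbone the record calls pKAN. It produces an mCherry mRNA carrying eight PP7 stem-loop repeats. The feature table points to a pBluescript-type scaffold: a high-copy ColE1/pUC origin, an f1 origin, lac promoter/operator and lacZα remnants, and flanking T3 and T7 promoters. The catalogue lists kanamycin as the bacterial selection. The annotation shows both a complete AmpR (β-lactamase) gene with its promoter and a loxP-flanked kanMX cassette. kanMX is normally a yeast G418 marker, and here it sits next to an ADH1 terminator, which suggests the backbone derives from a yeast tagging vector. The two loxP sites would allow Cre to excise the marker, though the record does not describe any such use.

The payload is the CMV immediate-early enhancer and promoter driving the red fluorescent protein mCherry, cloned between NotI and BglII sites. The 8xPP7 array is not itself annotated. It presumably lies in the unannotated stretch between the mCherry coding sequence and the nearer loxP site, which would place it in the 3′ untranslated region. A short hit annotated there as a gRNA scaffold fragment may be a spurious match, and no mammalian polyadenylation signal is annotated. PP7 hairpins are bound by the PP7 bacteriophage coat protein, so co-expressing a fluorescently tagged coat protein decorates each transcript and makes it visible as a spot. mCherry fluorescence separately reports translation of the message. In line with the associated publication, the construct serves as a reporter for imaging individual mRNA molecules in living mammalian cells.
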