Addgene plasmid #185795: cmv-mCherry-8xPP7
Purpose: mCherry labeled with 8xPP7
Depositing lab: Robin Lee. Depositing organization: University of Pittsburgh (University, School of Medicine, and Cancer Institute). Publication: Long-term imaging of individual mRNA molecules in living cells. Guo Y, Lee REC. Cell Rep Methods. 2022 May 25;2(6):100226. doi: 10.1016/j.crmeth.2022.100226. eCollection 2022 Jun 20. PubMed 35784652.
Backbone
  Vector backbone: pKAN
  Backbone size w/o insert (bp): 4719
  Total vector size (bp): 6424
  Vector type: Mammalian Expression
Growth in bacteria
  Bacterial resistance: Kanamycin, 50 μg/mL
  Growth temperature: 37°C
  Growth strain: DH5alpha
  Copy number: Unknown
Gene/Insert
  Gene/Insert name: cmv-mCherry-8xPP7
  Species: Synthetic
  Promoter: CMV
  Cloning method: Restriction Enzyme; 5′ cloning site NotI (not destroyed); 3′ cloning site BglII (not destroyed)
  Sequencing primers: 5′ T7; 3′ AGATCTGCCATTTGTCTCGAGGTCGAG
Terms and licenses: Academic/Nonprofit Terms; Industry Terms: Not Available to Industry
How to cite: cmv-mCherry-8xPP7 was a gift from Robin Lee (Addgene plasmid # 185795 ; http://n2t.net/addgene:185795 ; RRID:Addgene_185795)
